>Addgene plasmid #148743 | pCIneo-lambdaN-HA-HsAGO2-P593GA623F_AG | depositor full sequence | sequence record 291191 | Full Sequence
TCAATATTGGCCATTAGCCATATTATTCATTGGTTATATAGCATAAATCAATATTGGCTATTGGCCATTG
CATACGTTGTATCTATATCATAATATGTACATTTATATTGGCTCATGTCCAATATGACCGCCATGTTGGC
ATTGATTATTGACTAGTTATTAATAGTAATCAATTACGGGGTCATTAGTTCATAGCCCATATATGGAGTT
CCGCGTTACATAACTTACGGTAAATGGCCCGCCTGGCTGACCGCCCAACGACCCCCGCCCATTGACGTCA
ATAATGACGTATGTTCCCATAGTAACGCCAATAGGGACTTTCCATTGACGTCAATGGGTGGAGTATTTAC
GGTAAACTGCCCACTTGGCAGTACATCAAGTGTATCATATGCCAAGTCCGCCCCCTATTGACGTCAATGA
CGGTAAATGGCCCGCCTGGCATTATGCCCAGTACATGACCTTACGGGACTTTCCTACTTGGCAGTACATC
TACGTATTAGTCATCGCTATTACCATGGTGATGCGGTTTTGGCAGTACACCAATGGGCGTGGATAGCGGT
TTGACTCACGGGGATTTCCAAGTCTCCACCCCATTGACGTCAATGGGAGTTTGTTTTGGCACCAAAATCA
ACGGGACTTTCCAAAATGTCGTAACAACTGCGATCGCCCGCCCCGTTGACGCAAATGGGCGGTAGGCGTG
TACGGTGGGAGGTCTATATAAGCAGAGCTCGTTTAGTGAACCGTCAGATCACTAGAAGCTTTATTGCGGT
AGTTTATCACAGTTAAATTGCTAACGCAGTCAGTGCTTCTGACACAACAGTCTCGAACTTAAGCTGCAGT
GACTCTCTTAAGGTAGCCTTGCAGAAGTTGGTCGTGAGGCACTGGGCAGGTAAGTATCAAGGTTACAAGA
CAGGTTTAAGGAGACCAATAGAAACTGGGCTTGTCGAGACAGAGAAGACTCTTGCGTTTCTGATAGGCAC
CTATTGGTCTTACTGACATCCACTTTGCCTTTCTCTCCACAGGTGTCCACTCCCAGTTCAATTACAGCTC
TTAAGGCTAGAGTACTTAATACGACTCACTATAGGCTAGCCACCATGGACGCACAAACACGACGACGTGA
GCGTCGCGCTGAGAAACAAGCTCAATGGAAAGCTGCAAACCCACCGCTCGAGGCTGCCCAAGCTTACACC
ATGGCCTACCCATATGATGTTCCAGATTACGCTTCACTCGACGCGGATCCCGTCGAATTCACCATGGGAG
GGCACCCATTCCAGTGGTGTAACGCACTTGCACCTCCTGCGCCGCCGCCCCCCATCCAAGGATATGCCTT
CAAGCCTCCACCTAGACCCGACTTTGGGACCTCCGGGAGAACAATCAAATTACAGGCCAATTTCTTCGAA
ATGGACATCCCCAAAATTGACATCTATCATTATGAATTGGATATCAAGCCAGAGAAGTGCCCGAGGAGAG
TTAACAGGGAAATCGTGGAACACATGGTCCAGCACTTTAAAACACAGATCTTTGGGGATCGGAAGCCCGT
GTTTGACGGCAGGAAGAATCTATACACAGCCATGCCCCTTCCGATTGGGAGGGACAAGGTGGAGCTGGAG
GTCACGCTGCCAGGAGAAGGCAAGGATCGCATCTTCAAGGTGTCCATCAAGTGGGTGTCCTGCGTGAGCT
TGCAGGCGTTACACGATGCACTTTCAGGGCGGCTGCCCAGCGTCCCTTTTGAGACGATCCAGGCCCTGGA
CGTGGTCATGAGGCACTTGCCATCCATGAGGTACACCCCCGTGGGCCGCTCCTTCTTCACCGCGTCCGAA
GGCTGCTCTAACCCTCTTGGCGGGGGCCGAGAAGTGTGGTTTGGCTTCCATCAGTCCGTCCGGCCTTCTC
TCTGGAAAATGATGCTGAATATTGATGTGTCAGCAACAGCGTTTTACAAGGCACAGCCAGTAATCGAGTT
TGTTTGTGAAGTTTTGGATTTTAAAAGTATTGAAGAACAACAAAAACCTCTGACAGATTCCCAAAGGGTA
AAGTTTACCAAAGAAATTAAAGGTCTAAAGGTGGAGATAACGCACTGTGGGCAGATGAAGAGGAAGTACC
GTGTCTGCAATGTGACCCGGCGGCCCGCCAGTCACCAAACATTCCCGCTGCAGCAGGAGAGCGGGCAGAC
GGTGGAGTGCACGGTGGCCCAGTATTTCAAGGACAGGCACAAGTTGGTTCTGCGCTACCCCCACCTCCCA
TGTTTACAAGTCGGACAGGAGCAGAAACACACCTACCTTCCCCTGGAGGTCTGTAACATTGTGGCAGGAC
AAAGATGTATTAAAAAATTAACGGACAATCAGACCTCAACCATGATCAGAGCAACTGCTAGGTCGGCGCC
CGATCGGCAAGAAGAGATTAGCAAATTGATGCGAAGTGCAAGTTTCAACACAGATCCATACGTCCGTGAA
TTTGGAATCATGGTCAAAGATGAGATGACAGACGTGACTGGGCGGGTGCTGCAGCCGCCCTCCATCCTCT
ACGGGGGCAGGAATAAAGCTATTGCGACCCCTGTCCAGGGCGTCTGGGACATGCGGAAC
[405 nt withheld, positions 2580-2984]
AACAACATCCTGCTGCCCCAGGGCAGGCCGCCGGTGTTCCAGCAGGGCGTCATCTTTCTGGGAGCAGACG
TCACTCACCCCCCCGCCGGGGATGGGAAGAAGCCCTCCATTGCCGCCGTGGTGGGCAGCATGGACTTTCA
CCCCAATCGCTACTGCGCCACCGTGCGCGTGCAGCAGCACCGGCAGGAGATCATACAAGACCTGGCCGCC
ATGGTCCGCGAGCTCCTCATCCAGTTCTACAAGTCCACGCGCTTCAAGCCCACCCGCATCATCTTCTACC
GCGACGGTGTCTCTGAAGGCCAGTTCCAGCAGGTTCTCCACCACGAGTTGCTGGCCATCCGTGAGGCCTG
TATCAAGCTAGAAAAAGACTACCAGCCCGGGATCACCTTCATCGTGGTGCAGAAGAGGCACCACACCCGG
CTCTTCTGCACTGACAAGAACGAGCGGGTTGGGAAAAGTGGAAACATTCCAGCAGGCACGACTGTGGACA
CGAAAATCACCCACCCCACCGAGTTCGACTTCTACCTGTGTAGTCACGCTGGCATCCAGGGGACAAGCAG
GCCTTCGCACTATCACGTCCTCTGGGACGACAATCGTTTCTCCTCTGATGAGCTGCAGATCCTAACCTAC
CAGCTGTGTCACACCTACGTGCGCTGCACACGCTCCGTGTCCATCCCAGCGCCAGCATACTACGCTCACC
TGGTGGCCTTCCGGGCCAGGTACCACCTGGTGGATAAGGAACATGACAGTGCTGAAGGAAGCCATACCTC
TGGGCAGAGTAACGGGCGAGACCACCAAGCACTGGCCAAGGCGGTCCAGGTTCACCAAGACACTCTGCGC
ACCATGTACTTTGCTTGACATGTTTTAGTGTTTAGCGATTGTGTACCGAGTGGGATTCACGAGACCAGCT
ACACTCAGACCAACAGATGGCCAGCCCTTCCGTGACAGCCAGCATCGAACATGAGACGTCATTGATTTTA
TTAGATTCTCCGTTTTCCAGAATGCCTTCCGTCCCAGATTTCAAACTTGGATTTTGAACTGCAGACCTGT
ATGAGAACCCAATGTCATAGGAAATATGGTTTGCTAAAATCTATAAGCTGCTTATTAAAACAGAGTCCCG
TGTGTCCTAAAAATCTCCTAAAACCAGTCTATGAACTCAGGGCTTTAAAACATTTTTAATTTATTTGGTC
ATTCAATTTACTTGTTTTTAATACATGATTCTCTATGAAATTGATGGGCTCAAACTAGCTGTGAATCTTC
TGAGAGTGAAAGCAACACAAAACACAAGTGTGGTTTTAAAGCCTTGAACATTCTGATGTTGTCACTAAAG
TTGATTTCCAGGCGATGCTCGTGTGCCCCTGGCGTGGCTCACCCAAGTTCCTCGACTGAGGGCCGGTGGC
CATGCAGAGGCGTCCGCAGGTGCCGTGTTCTGCCAGCACCGCCCTTCACCCGGCCTGAACTAAGGAGCAG
TGGCAGAAGGTGGGCCCCGTGTGTTTACAGCATTTCCAGGTCCAGAGAGGTTGGCAGACAAGTGCCATTT
TAATAAAAAATGTATTTAAAAAAAAAAAAAAGGGCGGCCGCTTCCCTTTAGTGAGGGTTAATGCTTCGAG
CAGACATGATAAGATACATTGATGAGTTTGGACAAACCACAACTAGAATGCAGTGAAAAAAATGCTTTAT
TTGTGAAATTTGTGATGCTATTGCTTTATTTGTAACCATTATAAGCTGCAATAAACAAGTTAACAACAAC
AATTGCATTCATTTTATGTTTCAGGTTCAGGGGGAGATGTGGGAGGTTTTTTAAAGCAAGTAAAACCTCT
ACAAATGTGGTAAAATCCGATAAGGATCGATCCGGGCTGGCGTAATAGCGAAGAGGCCCGCACCGATCGC
CCTTCCCAACAGTTGCGCAGCCTGAATGGCGAATGG
[124 nt withheld, positions 4911-5034]
C
[91 nt withheld, positions 5036-5126]
A
[49 nt withheld, positions 5128-5176]
CCTTTGACGTTGGAGTCCACGTTCTTT
[37 nt withheld, positions 5204-5240]
ACCCTATCTCGGTCTATTCTTTTGATTTATAAGGGATTTTGCCGATTTCGGCCTATTGGTTAAAAAATGA
GCTGATTTAACAAAAATTTAACGCGAATTTTAACAAAATATTAACGCTTACAATTTCCTGATGCGGTATT
TTCTCCTTACGCATCTGTGCGGTATTTCACACCGCATACGCGGATCTGCGCAGCACCATGGCCTGAAATA
ACCTCTGAAAGAGGAACTTGGTTAGGTACCTTCTGAGGCGGAAAGAACCAGCTGTGGAATGTGTGTCAGT
TAGGGTGTGGAAAGTCCCCAGGCTCCCCAGCAGGCAGAAGTATGCAAAGCATGCATCTCAATTAGTCAGC
AACCAGGTGTGGAAAGTCCCCAGGCTCCCCAGCAGGCAGAAGTATGCAAAGCATGCATCTCAATTAGTCA
GCAACCATAGTCCCGCCCCTAACTCCGCCCATCCCGCCCCTAACTCCGCCCAGTTCCGCCCATTCTCCGC
CCCATGGCTGACTAATTTTTTTTATTTATGCAGAGGCCGAGGCCGCCTCGGCCTCTGAGCTATTCCAGAA
GTAGTGAGGAGGCTTTTTTGGAGGCCTAGGCTTTTGCAAAAAGCTTGATTCTTCTGACACAACAGTCTCG
AACTTAAGGCTAGAGCCACCATGATTGAACAAGATGGATTGCACGCAGGTTCTCCGGCCGCTTGGGTGGA
GAGGCTATTCGGCTATGACTGGGCACAACAGACAATCGGCTGCTCTGATGCCGCCGTGTTCCGGCTGTCA
GCGCAGGGGCGCCCGGTTCTTTTTGTCAAGACCGACCTGTCCGGTGCCCTGAATGAACTGCAGGACGAGG
CAGCGCGGCTATCGTGGCTGGCCACGACGGGCGTTCCTTGCGCAGCTGTGCTCGACGTTGTCACTGAAGC
GGGAAGGGACTGGCTGCTATTGGGCGAAGTGCCGGGGCAGGATCTCCTGTCATCTCACCTTGCTCCTGCC
GAGAAAGTATCCATCATGGCTGATGCAATGCGGCGGCTGCATACGCTTGATCCGGCTACCTGCCCATTCG
ACCACCAAGCGAAACATCGCATCGAGCGAGCACGTACTCGGATGGAAGCCGGTCTTGTCGATCAGGATGA
TCTGGACGAAGAGCATCAGGGGCTCGCGCCAGCCGAACTGTTCGCCAGGCTCAAGGCGCGCATGCCCGAC
GGCGAGGATCTCGTCGTGACCCATGGCGATGCCTGCTTGCCGAATATCATGGTGGAAAATGGCCGCTTTT
CTGGATTCATCGACTGTGGCCGGCTGGGTGTGGCGGACCGCTATCAGGACATAGCGTTGGCTACCCGTGA
TATTGCTGAAGAGCTTGGCGGCGAATGGGCTGACCGCTTCCTCGTGCTTTACGGTATCGCCGCTCCCGAT
TCGCAGCGCATCGCCTTCTATCGCCTTCTTGACGAGTTCTTCTGAGCGGGACTCTGGGGTTCGAAATGAC
CGACCAAGCGACGCCCAACCTGCCATCACGATGGCCGCAATAAAATATCTTTATTTTCATTACATCTGTG
TGTTGGTTTTTTGTGTGAATCGATAGCGATAAGGATCCGCGTATGGTGCACTCTCAGTACAATCTGCTCT
GATGCCGCATAGTTAAGCCAGCCCCGACACCCGCCAACACCCGCTGACGCGCCCTGACGGGCTTGTCTGC
TCCCGGCATCCGCTTACAGACAAGCTGTGACCGTCTCCGGGAGCTGCATGTGTCAGAGGTTTTCACCGTC
ATCACCGAAACGCGCGAGACGAAAGGGCCTCGTGATACGCCTATTTTTATAGGTTAATGTCATGATAATA
ATGGTTTCTTAGACGTCAGGTGGCACTTTTCGGGGAAATGTGCGCGGAACCCCTATTTGTTTATTTTTCT
AAATACATTCAAATATGTATCCGCTCATGAGACAATAACCCTGATAAATGCTTCAATAATATTGAAAAAG
GAAGAGTATGAGTATTCAACATTTCCGTGTCGCCCTTATTCCCTTTTTTGCGGCATTTTGCCTTCCTGTT
TTTGCTCACCCAGAAACGCTGGTGAAAGTAAAAGATGCTGAAGATCAGTTGGGTGCACGAGTGGGTTACA
TCGAACTGGATCTCAACAGCGGTAAGATCCTTGAGAGTTTTCGCCCCGAAGAACGTTTTCCAATGATGAG
CACTTTTAAAGTTCTGCTATGTGGCGCGGTATTATCCCGTATTGACGCCGGGCAAGAGCAACTCGGTCGC
CGCATACACTATTCTCAGAATGACTTGGTTGAGTACTCACCAGTCACAGAAAAGCATCTTACGGATGGCA
TGACAGTAAGAGAATTATGCAGTGCTGCCATAACCATGAGTGATAACACTGCGGCCAACTTACTTCTGAC
AACGATCGGAGGACCGAAGGAGCTAACCGCTTTTTTGCACAACATGGGGGATCATGTAACTCGCCTTGAT
CGTTGGGAACCGGAGCTGAATGAAGCCATACCAAACGACGAGCGTGACACCACGATGCCTGTAGCAATGG
CAACAACGTTGCGCAAACTATTAACTGGCGAACTACTTACTCTAGCTTCCCGGCAACAATTAATAGACTG
GATGGAGGCGGATAAAGTTGCAGGACCACTTCTGCGCTCGGCCCTTCCGGCTGGCTGGTTTATTGCTGAT
AAATCTGGAGCCGGTGAGCGTGGGTCTCGCGGTATCATTGCAGCACTGGGGCCAGATGGTAAGCCCTCCC
GTATCGTAGTTATCTACACGACGGGGAGTCAGGCAACTATGGATGAACGAAATAGACAGATCGCTGAGAT
AGGTGCCTCACTGATTAAGCATTGGTAACTGTCAGACCAAGTTTACTCATATATACTTTAGATTGATTTA
AAACTTCATTTTTAATTTAAAAGGATCTAGGTGAAGATCCTTTTTGATAATCTCATGACCAAAATCCCTT
AACGTGAGTTTTCGTTCCACTGAGCGTCAGACCCCGTAGAAAAGATCAAAGGATCTTCTTGAGATCCTTT
TTTTCTGCGCGTAATCTGCTGCTTGCAAACAAAAAAACCACCGCTACCAGCGGTGGTTTGTTTGCCGGAT
CAAGAGCTACCAACTCTTTTTCCGAAGGTAACTGGCTTCAGCAGAGCGCAGATACCAAATACTGTTCTTC
TAGTGTAGCCGTAGTTAGGCCACCACTTCAAGAACTCTGTAGCACCGCCTACATACCTCGCTCTGCTAAT
CCTGTTACCAGTGGCTGCTGCCAGTGGCGATAAGTCGTGTCTTACCGGGTTGGACTCAAGACGATAGTTA
CCGGATAAGGCGCAGCGGTCGGGCTGAACGGGGGGTTCGTGCACACAGCCCAGCTTGGAGCGAACGACCT
ACACCGAACTGAGATACCTACAGCGTGAGCTATGAGAAAGCGCCACGCTTCCCGAAGGGAGAAAGGCGGA
CAGGTATCCGGTAAGCGGCAGGGTCGGAACAGGAGAGCGCACGAGGGAGCTTCCAGGGGGAAACGCCTGG
TATCTTTATAGTCCTGTCGGGTTTCGCCACCTCTGACTTGAGCGTCGATTTTTGTGATGCTCGTCAGGGG
GGCGGAGCCTATGGAAAAACGCCAGCAACGCGGCCTTTTTACGGTTCCTGGCCTTTTGCTGGCCTTTTGC
TCACATGGCTCGACAGATCT
Features (pLannotate 1.2.2; 21 found; start..end, strand, type, name):
    140..517     +  enhancer       CMV enhancer: human cytomegalovirus immediate early enhancer
    518..729     +  promoter       CMV promoter: human cytomegalovirus (CMV) immediate early promoter
    890..1022    +  intron         chimeric intron: chimera between introns from human β-globin and immunoglobulin heavy chain genes
   1067..1085    +  promoter       T7 promoter: promoter for bacteriophage T7 RNA polymerase
   1095..1169    +  CDS            N (fragment): REGN_LAMBD - Experimental evidence at protein level: Swiss-Prot protein existence level 1. Plays a role as a transcriptional antitermination factor that allows the virus to initiate its lytic phase. Activates expression of the delayed viral early genes by modifying host RNA polymerase (RNAP) into a form that is resistant to termination signals. This antitermination function requires the host NusA protein which serves to stabilize the interaction between antitermination protein N and host RNA polymerase. From Escherichia phage lambda (Bacteriophage lambda).
   1197..1224    +  CDS            3xHA (fragment): three tandem HA epitope tags
   1284..3839    +  CDS            AGO2 (sequence partly withheld): AGO2_HUMAN - Also known as EIF2C2. Experimental evidence at protein level: Swiss-Prot protein existence level 1. Required for RNA-mediated gene silencing (RNAi) by the RNA- induced silencing complex (RISC). The 'minimal RISC' appears to include AGO2 bound to a short guide RNA such as a microRNA (miRNA) or short interfering RNA (siRNA). These guide RNAs direct RISC to complementary mRNAs that are targets for RISC-mediated gene silencing. The precise mechanism of gene silencing depends on the degree of complementarity between the miRNA or siRNA and its target. Binding of RISC to a perfectly comp
   4569..4586    -  promoter       T3 promoter (fragment): promoter for bacteriophage T3 RNA polymerase
   4604..4725    -  polyA_signal   SV40 poly(A) signal: SV40 polyadenylation signal
   4748..4816    -  CDS            large T antigen (fragment): large T antigen from SV40 (simian virus 40)
   4840..4907    +  CDS            lacZα (fragment): LacZα fragment of β-galactosidase; lacZ fragment
   4911..5339    +  rep_origin     f1 ori (sequence partly withheld): f1 bacteriophage origin of replication; arrow indicates direction of (+) strand synthesis
   5367..5418    -  misc_feature   bom (fragment): basis of mobility region from pBR322
   5483..5840    +  promoter       SV40 promoter: SV40 enhancer and early promoter
   5891..6682    +  CDS            neo: KKA2_KLEPN - Also known as kan, nptII. Experimental evidence at protein level: Swiss-Prot protein existence level 1. Resistance to kanamycin, neomycin, paromomycin, ribostamycin, butirosin and gentamicin B. From Klebsiella pneumoniae.
   6749..6797    +  polyA_signal   poly(A) signal: synthetic polyadenylation signal
   6817..6871    -  misc_feature   bom (fragment): basis of mobility region from pBR322
   6973..7008    -  CDS            rop (fragment): Rop protein, which maintains plasmids at low copy number; rop
   7103..7207    +  promoter       AmpR promoter: bla
   7208..8068    +  CDS            AmpR: β-lactamase; bla; confers resistance to ampicillin, carbenicillin, and related antibiotics
   8239..8827    +  rep_origin     ori: high-copy-number ColE1/pMB1/pBR322/pUC origin of replication
