[The description below was written by a language model from this plasmid's Addgene catalogue record and pLannotate feature annotations shown in this document.]
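Description:
pCIneo-lambdaN-HA-HsAGO2-P593GA623F_AG is an 8.9 kb mammalian expression plasmid built on the pCI-neo backbone, encoding a mutant form of human Argonaute 2 (AGO2, also known as EIF2C2) fused at its N-terminus to a lambda N peptide and an HA epitope. Transcription is driven by the human cytomegalovirus immediate-early enhancer and promoter, followed by a chimeric β-globin/immunoglobulin intron that generally improves expression. A T7 promoter lies just upstream of the coding region. The annotated reading frame begins with a short fragment of the bacteriophage lambda N antitermination protein, continues through an HA tag (annotated as a partial match to a 3xHA element), and then runs into the AGO2 coding sequence. An SV40 polyadenylation signal is annotated downstream. The name indicates substitutions P593G and A623F. The record also notes three silent mutations and a difference in the first seven amino acids relative to the NCBI reference transcript. The functional consequence of the two substitutions is not stated.

In bacteria, the plasmid is maintained at high copy through a ColE1/pUC-type origin and selected with ampicillin via β-lactamase. An f1 origin is also present. For mammalian cells, an SV40 enhancer/early promoter drives a neomycin phosphotransferase gene with a synthetic poly(A) signal, allowing G418 selection of stable transfectants.

The lambda N peptide is commonly used to tether a fusion protein to reporter mRNAs carrying BoxB hairpins, so this construct is suited to tethering assays of AGO2-mediated silencing, with HA allowing detection or immunoprecipitation. The record itself states only mammalian expression as the purpose. The sequence is depositor-supplied and may be theoretical.
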