Addgene plasmid #148743: pCIneo-lambdaN-HA-HsAGO2-P593GA623F_AG
Purpose: Mammalian Expression of HsAGO2-P593GA623F
Depositing lab: Elisa Izaurralde. Depositing organization: Max Planck Institute for Developmental Biology.
Backbone
  Vector backbone: pCI-neo
  Vector type: Mammalian Expression
Growth in bacteria
  Bacterial resistance: Ampicillin, 100 μg/mL
  Growth temperature: 37°C
  Growth strain: DH5alpha
  Copy number: High Copy
Gene/Insert
  Gene/Insert name: HsAGO2-P593GA623F (alt names: EIF2C2; Q10; MGC3183)
  Species: H. sapiens (human)
  Mutation: Three silent mutations and sequence differs in the first 7 AA from the sequence given by NCBI: NM_012154.3.
  Entrez Gene: AGO2 (a.k.a. CASC7, EIF2C2, LESKRES, LINC00980, PPD, Q10)
  Cloning method: Unknown
Terms and licenses: Academic/Nonprofit Terms; Industry Terms: Not Available to Industry
Depositor comments: Plasmids from this collection were made available to the research community and donated after the lab closed. Please note that the sequence provided by the depositing laboratory may be theoretical/predicted or based on Sanger sequencing results. There may be discrepancies between sequencing results obtained by Addgene and the depositor sequence. If an Addgene verified sequence is not available, please contact before placing your order to request that our lab fully sequence the plasmid.
How to cite: pCIneo-lambdaN-HA-HsAGO2-P593GA623F_AG was a gift from Elisa Izaurralde (Addgene plasmid # 148743 ; http://n2t.net/addgene:148743 ; RRID:Addgene_148743)
